Addgene plasmid #196058: TRUPATH Triple Gaq
Purpose: Encodes a G alpha subunit (GNAQ) with RLuc8, a G gamma subunit (GNG9) with GFP2 and a G beta subunit (GNB3) as optimal components of a BRET2 biosensor for studying heterotrimeric G proteins
Depositing lab: Justin English. Depositing organization: University of Utah. Publication: TRUPATH, an open-source biosensor platform for interrogating the GPCR transducerome. Olsen RHJ, DiBerto JF, English JG, Glaudin AM, Krumm BE, Slocum ST, Che T, Gavin AC, McCorvy JD, Roth BL, Strachan RT. Nat Chem Biol. 2020 May 4. pii: 10.1038/s41589-020-0535-8. doi: 10.1038/s41589-020-0535-8. PubMed 32367019.
Backbone
  Vector backbone: pcDNA3.1(+)
  Backbone manufacturer: Genscript
  Backbone size w/o insert (bp): 5075
  Total vector size (bp): 9819
  Vector type: Mammalian Expression, Luciferase
  Selectable markers: Neomycin (select with G418)
Growth in bacteria
  Bacterial resistance: Ampicillin, 100 μg/mL
  Growth temperature: 37°C
  Growth strain: DH5alpha
  Copy number: High Copy
Gene/Insert 1
  Gene/Insert name: GAlphaQ-RLuc8 (alt name: GNAQ)
  Species: H. sapiens (human)
  Insert size (bp): 2049
  Mutation: RLuc8 and flanking SGGGGS linkers have been inserted at amino acid position 125 of the alpha subunit
  Entrez Gene: GNAQ (a.k.a. CMAL, CMC1, G-ALPHA-q, GAQ, SWS)
  Promoter: CMV
  Cloning method: Unknown
  Sequencing primers: 5′ gccacgttgtgagttggatag; 3′ TAGAAGGCACAGTCGAGG
Gene/Insert 2
  Gene/Insert name: GGamma9-GFP2 (alt name: GNG9)
  Species: H. sapiens (human)
  Insert size (bp): 939
  Promoter: CMV
  Tag / fusion protein: GFP2 and GSAG linker (N terminal on insert)
  Cloning method: Unknown
  Sequencing primers: 5′ gagggcagaggaagtcttc; 3′ GATTTAGGTGACACTATAG
Gene/Insert 3
  Gene/Insert name: GBeta3 (alt name: GNB3)
  Species: H. sapiens (human)
  Insert size (bp): 1020
  Entrez Gene: GNB3 (a.k.a. CSNB1H, HG2D)
  Promoter: CMV
  Cloning method: Unknown
  Sequencing primers: 5′ CGCAAATGGGCGGTAGGCGTG; 3′ ccggtagggccgggattc
Resource information
  A portion of this plasmid was derived from a plasmid made by: AddgeneTRUPATH Kit #1000000163
Terms and licenses: Academic/Nonprofit Terms; Industry Terms: Not Available to Industry
How to cite: TRUPATH Triple Gaq was a gift from Justin English (Addgene plasmid # 196058 ; http://n2t.net/addgene:196058 ; RRID:Addgene_196058)
