[The description below was written by a language model from this plasmid's Addgene catalogue record and pLannotate feature annotations shown in this document.]
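Description:
TRUPATH Triple Gaq is a mammalian expression plasmid built on pcDNA3.1(+) that delivers all three components of a BRET2 heterotrimeric G protein biosensor from a single vector. It is propagated in E. coli as a high-copy plasmid through a ColE1/pUC-type origin with ampicillin resistance. An SV40 promoter–driven neomycin resistance cassette with an SV40 poly(A) signal allows G418 selection in mammalian cells, and an f1 origin is also present. The catalogue lists a total size of 9,819 bp, whereas the sequenced record used for annotation is 10,177 nt; the record does not explain this difference.

The feature table shows one CMV enhancer/promoter and one bGH poly(A) signal flanking the whole payload, which suggests a polycistronic design rather than three separate promoters. Human GNB3 (Gβ3) comes first, followed after a short unannotated gap by GFP2 (detected as EGFP) fused through a GSAG linker to the N terminus of human Gγ9. The short spacer may be a self-cleaving 2A-type peptide, but it is not annotated as such. An EMCV IRES then drives translation of human Gαq, into which RLuc8 with flanking SGGGGS linkers has been inserted at amino acid position 125. The automated tool labels the Gγ and split Gα segments as fragments of GNG11, GNAO1 and GNAT2. These are most likely homology-based hits to related family members, and the catalogue identities (GNG9, GNAQ) should take precedence.

In the intact heterotrimer, the RLuc8 donor on Gα lies close to the GFP2 acceptor on Gγ. Receptor-driven activation and subunit rearrangement therefore reduce the BRET2 signal, giving a readout of Gq coupling by co-expressed GPCRs.
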