Features (pLannotate 1.2.2; 27 found; start..end, strand, type, name):
     28..80      -  misc_feature   bom (fragment): basis of mobility region from pBR322
    235..614     +  enhancer       CMV enhancer: human cytomegalovirus immediate early enhancer
    615..818     +  promoter       CMV promoter: human cytomegalovirus (CMV) immediate early promoter
    814..847     +  LTR            5' LTR (truncated) (fragment): truncated 5' long terminal repeat (LTR) from HIV-1
    863..881     +  promoter       T7 promoter: promoter for bacteriophage T7 RNA polymerase
    917..1936    +  CDS            GNB3 (sequence partly withheld): GBB3_HUMAN - Experimental evidence at protein level: Swiss-Prot protein existence level 1. Guanine nucleotide-binding proteins (G proteins) are involved as a modulator or transducer in various transmembrane signaling systems. The beta and gamma chains are required for the GTPase activity, for replacement of GDP by GTP, and for G protein-effector interaction. From Homo sapiens (Human).
   1997..2713    +  CDS            EGFP: EGFP is a basic (constitutively fluorescent) green fluorescent protein published in 1996, derived from Aequorea victoria. It is reported to be a rapidly-maturing weak dimer with moderate acid sensitivity.
   2735..2935    +  CDS            GNG11 (fragment): GBG11_HUMAN - Also known as GNGT11. Experimental evidence at protein level: Swiss-Prot protein existence level 1. Guanine nucleotide-binding proteins (G proteins) are involved as a modulator or transducer in various transmembrane signaling systems. The beta and gamma chains are required for the GTPase activity, for replacement of GDP by GTP, and for G protein-effector interaction. From Homo sapiens (Human).
   3007..3024    -  promoter       SP6 promoter (fragment): promoter for bacteriophage SP6 RNA polymerase
   3147..3609    +  misc_feature   IRES: internal ribosome entry site (IRES) of the encephalomyocarditis virus (EMCV)
   3629..3979    +  CDS            GNAO1 (fragment): GNAO_HUMAN - Experimental evidence at protein level: Swiss-Prot protein existence level 1. Guanine nucleotide-binding proteins (G proteins) are involved as modulators or transducers in various transmembrane signaling systems. The G(o) protein function is not clear. Stimulated by RGS14. From Homo sapiens (Human).
   4001..4933    +  CDS            LUCI_RENRE: Experimental evidence at protein level: Swiss-Prot protein existence level 1. Upon binding the substrate, the enzyme catalyzes an oxygenation, producing a very short-lived hydroperoxide that cyclizes into a dioxetanone structure, which collapses, releasing a CO(2) molecule. The spontaneous breakdown of the dioxetanone releases the energy (about 50 kcal/mole) that is necessary to generate the excited state of the coelenteramide product, which is the singlet form of the monoanion. In vivo the product undergoes the process of nonradiative energy transfer to an accessory protein, a green fluoresce
   4967..5647    +  CDS            GNAT2 (fragment): GNAT2_BOVIN - Experimental evidence at protein level: Swiss-Prot protein existence level 1. Guanine nucleotide-binding proteins (G proteins) are involved as modulators or transducers in various transmembrane signaling systems. Transducin is an amplifier and one of the transducers of a visual impulse that performs the coupling between rhodopsin and cGMP- phosphodiesterase. From Bos taurus (Bovine).
   5774..5998    +  polyA_signal   bGH poly(A) signal: bovine growth hormone polyadenylation signal
   6002..6023    +  promoter       SV40 promoter (fragment): SV40 enhancer and early promoter
   6044..6472    +  rep_origin     f1 ori (sequence partly withheld): f1 bacteriophage origin of replication; arrow indicates direction of (+) strand synthesis
   6486..6815    +  promoter       SV40 promoter: SV40 enhancer and early promoter
   6882..7673    +  CDS            neo: KKA2_KLEPN - Also known as kan, nptII. Experimental evidence at protein level: Swiss-Prot protein existence level 1. Resistance to kanamycin, neomycin, paromomycin, ribostamycin, butirosin and gentamicin B. From Klebsiella pneumoniae.
   7697..7855    +  CDS            ble (fragment): BLE_KLEPN - Experimental evidence at protein level: Swiss-Prot protein existence level 1. Binding protein with a strong affinity to the bleomycin family of antibiotics. Binds to CL990; an antimitotic-antibiotic compound. From Klebsiella pneumoniae.
   7850..7971    +  polyA_signal   SV40 poly(A) signal: SV40 polyadenylation signal
   8044..8060    -  protein_bind   lac operator: The lac repressor binds to the lac operator to inhibit transcription in E. coli. This inhibition can be relieved by adding lactose or isopropyl-β-D-thiogalactopyranoside (IPTG). lac repressor encoded by lacI
   8068..8098    -  promoter       lac promoter: promoter for the E. coli lac operon
   8113..8134    -  protein_bind   CAP binding site: CAP binding activates transcription in the presence of cAMP. E. coli catabolite activator protein
   8147..8239    -  CDS            lacI (fragment): lac repressor; lacI; The lac repressor binds to the lac operator to inhibit transcription in E. coli. This inhibition can be relieved by adding lactose or isopropyl-β-D-thiogalactopyranoside (IPTG).
   8422..9010    -  rep_origin     ori: high-copy-number ColE1/pMB1/pBR322/pUC origin of replication
   9181..10041   -  CDS            AmpR: β-lactamase; bla; confers resistance to ampicillin, carbenicillin, and related antibiotics
  10042..10146   -  promoter       AmpR promoter: bla
>Addgene plasmid #196058 | TRUPATH Triple Gaq | addgene full sequence | sequence record 385868 | Addgene NGS Result
GACGGATCGGGAGATCTCCCGATCCCCTATGGTGCACTCTCAGTACAATCTGCTCTGATGCCGCATAGTT
AAGCCAGTATCTGCTCCCTGCTTGTGTGTTGGAGGTCGCTGAGTAGTGCGCGAGCAAAATTTAAGCTACA
ACAAGGCAAGGCTTGACCGACAATTGCATGAAGAATCTGCTTAGGGTTAGGCGTTTTGCGCTGCTTCGCG
ATGTACGGGCCAGATATACGCGTTGACATTGATTATTGACTAGTTATTAATAGTAATCAATTACGGGGTC
ATTAGTTCATAGCCCATATATGGAGTTCCGCGTTACATAACTTACGGTAAATGGCCCGCCTGGCTGACCG
CCCAACGACCCCCGCCCATTGACGTCAATAATGACGTATGTTCCCATAGTAACGCCAATAGGGACTTTCC
ATTGACGTCAATGGGTGGAGTATTTACGGTAAACTGCCCACTTGGCAGTACATCAAGTGTATCATATGCC
AAGTACGCCCCCTATTGACGTCAATGACGGTAAATGGCCCGCCTGGCATTATGCCCAGTACATGACCTTA
TGGGACTTTCCTACTTGGCAGTACATCTACGTATTAGTCATCGCTATTACCATGGTGATGCGGTTTTGGC
AGTACATCAATGGGCGTGGATAGCGGTTTGACTCACGGGGATTTCCAAGTCTCCACCCCATTGACGTCAA
TGGGAGTTTGTTTTGGCACCAAAATCAACGGGACTTTCCAAAATGTCGTAACAACTCCGCCCCATTGACG
CAAATGGGCGGTAGGCGTGTACGGTGGGAGGTCTATATAAGCAGAGCTCTCTGGCTAACTAGAGAACCCA
CTGCTTACTGGCTTATCGAAATTAATACGACTCACTATAGGGAGACCCAAGCTGGCTAGCGTTTAAACTT
AAGCTTATG
[1017 nt withheld, positions 920-1936]
GAGGGCAGAGGAAGTCTTCTAACATGCGGTGACGTGGAGGAGAATCCCGGCCCTACCGGTATGGTGTCCA
AGGGAGAGGAGCTGTTCACCGGAGTGGTGCCTATCCTGGTGGAGCTGGACGGCGATGTGAATGGCCACAA
GTTTAGCGTGTCCGGAGAGGGAGAGGGCGACGCAACCTACGGCAAGCTGACACTGAAGTTCATCTGCACC
ACAGGCAAGCTGCCCGTGCCTTGGCCAACCCTGGTGACCACACTGTCCTACGGCGTGCAGTGTTTTTCTA
GGTATCCTGACCACATGAAGCAGCACGATTTCTTTAAGTCTGCCATGCCAGAGGGCTACGTGCAGGAGCG
GACAATCTTCTTTAAGGACGATGGCAACTATAAGACCAGAGCCGAGGTGAAGTTCGAGGGCGACACACTG
GTGAACAGGATCGAGCTGAAGGGCATCGACTTTAAGGAGGATGGCAATATCCTGGGCCACAAGCTGGAGT
ACAACTATAATCCCCACAACGTGTATATCATGGCCGATAAGCAGAAGAACGGCATCAAGGTCAATTTCAA
GATCCGCCACAATATCGAGGACGGCAGCGTGCAGCTGGCCGATCACTACCAGCAGAACACCCCAATCGGC
GACGGACCCGTGCTGCTGCCTGATAATCACTATCTGTTTACACAGTCTGCCCTGAGCAAGGACCCCAACG
AGAAGCGGGATCACATGGTGCTGCTGGAGTTCGTGACCGCAGCAGGCATCACACTGGGCATGGATGAGCT
GTACAAGGGCAGCGCCGGCACCATGGCACAGGACCTGTCCGAGAAGGATCTGCTGAAGATGGAGGTGGAG
CAGCTGAAGAAGGAGGTGAAGAATACAAGAATCCCCATCAGCAAGGCCGGCAAGGAGATCAAGGAGTATG
TGGAGGCCCAGGCCGGCAACGACCCTTTCCTGAAGGGCATCCCAGAGGATAAGAATCCCTTTAAGGAGAA
GGGCGGCTGCATCATCAGCTGACCGCGGCGTACGAGGCCTGCATGCTCCGGACCTGCAGGTTCGAAGTCG
ACAGATCTCAATTGGGGCCCCTATAGTGTCACCTAAATAATTCCGCCCCCCCCTCTCCCTCCCCCCCCCC
TAACGTTACTGGCCGAAGCCGCTTGGAATAAGGCCGGTGTGCGTTTGTCTATATGTTATTTTCCACCATA
TTGCCGTCTTTTGGCAATGTGAGGGCCCGGAAACCTGGCCCTGTCTTCTTGACGAGCATTCCTAGGGGTC
TTTCCCCTCTCGCCAAAGGAATGCAAGGTCTGTTGAATGTCGTGAAGGAAGCAGTTCCTCTGGAAGCTTC
TTGAAGACAAACAACGTCTGTAGCGACCCTTTGCAGGCAGCGGAACCCCCCACCTGGCGACAGGTGCCTC
TGCGGCCAAAAGCCACGTGTATAAGATACACCTGCAAAGGCGGCACAACCCCAGTGCCACGTTGTGAGTT
GGATAGTTGTGGAAAGAGTCAAATGGCTCTCCTCAAGCGTATTCAACAAGGGGCTGAAGGATGCCCAGAA
GGTACCCCATTGTATGGGATCTGATCTGGGGCCTCGGTGCACATGCTTTACATGTGTTTAGTCGAGGTTA
AAAAAACGTCTAGGCCCCCCGAACCACGGGGACGTGGTTTTCCTTTGAAAAACACGATGATAATATGACC
CTGGAGTCCATCATGGCCTGCTGTCTGTCTGAGGAGGCCAAGGAGGCCCGGAGAATCAACGACGAGATCG
AGAGGCAGCTGAGGAGGGACAAGAGGGATGCAAGGAGAGAGCTGAAGCTGCTGCTGCTGGGCACCGGAGA
GAGCGGCAAGTCCACCTTCATCAAGCAGATGAGAATCATCCACGGCTCTGGCTACAGCGACGAGGATAAG
AGGGGCTTCACCAAGCTGGTGTATCAGAATATCTTTACAGCCATGCAGGCCATGATCCGCGCCATGGATA
CACTGAAGATCCCTTACAAGTATGAGCACAACAAGGCACACGCACAGCTGGTGCGGGAGGTGGACGTGGA
GAAGGTGTCCGCCTTCTCTGGAGGAGGAGGCAGCATGGCCTCCAAGGTGTACGATCCCGAGCAGAGAAAG
AGGATGATCACCGGACCTCAGTGGTGGGCAAGGTGCAAGCAGATGAACGTGCTGGATAGCTTTATCAATT
ACTATGACTCCGAGAAGCACGCCGAGAACGCCGTGATCTTCCTGCACGGCAATGCCACAAGCTCCTACCT
GTGGAGGCACGTGGTGCCCCACATCGAGCCTGTGGCAAGGTGTATCATCCCAGACCTGATCGGCATGGGC
AAGTCTGGCAAGAGCGGCAATGGCAGCTATCGCCTGCTGGATCACTACAAGTATCTGACCGCCTGGTTCG
AGCTGCTGAACCTGCCCAAGAAGATCATCTTTGTGGGACACGACTGGGGAGCAGCACTGGCATTCCACTA
CGCCTATGAGCACCAGGACCGGATCAAGGCCATCGTGCACATGGAGTCTGTGGTGGATGTGATCGAGAGC
TGGGACGAGTGGCCCGACATCGAGGAGGACATCGCCCTGATCAAGTCCGAGGAGGGCGAGAAGATGGTGC
TGGAGAACAATTTCTTTGTGGAGACCGTGCTGCCCTCTAAGATCATGAGAAAGCTGGAGCCTGAGGAGTT
CGCCGCCTACCTGGAGCCCTTCAAGGAGAAGGGCGAGGTGAGGCGCCCTACACTGAGCTGGCCAAGGGAG
ATCCCCCTGGTGAAGGGCGGCAAGCCAGACGTGGTGCAGATCGTGAGAAACTACAATGCCTATCTGAGGG
CCTCCGACGATCTGCCAAAGCTGTTCATCGAGAGCGATCCCGGCTTCTTTTCCAACGCCATCGTGGAGGG
CGCCAAGAAGTTCCCCAATACCGAGTTTGTGAAGGTGAAGGGCCTGCACTTTCTGCAGGAGGACGCCCCT
GATGAGATGGGCAAGTACATCAAGAGCTTCGTGGAGAGAGTGCTGAAGAACGAGCAGAGCGGAGGAGGAG
GCTCTGGAGAGAATCCATATGTGGATGCCATCAAGTCCCTGTGGAACGACCCCGGCATCCAGGAGTGCTA
CGATCGGAGAAGGGAGTATCAGCTGTCCGACTCTACCAAGTACTATCTGAATGACCTGGATAGGGTGGCC
GACCCTGCCTACCTGCCAACACAGCAGGATGTGCTGCGCGTGCGGGTGCCTACCACAGGAATCATCGAGT
ATCCATTCGACCTGCAGTCTGTGATCTTTCGCATGGTGGATGTGGGAGGACAGAGGAGCGAGAGGCGGAA
GTGGATTCACTGTTTCGAGAACGTGACATCCATCATGTTTCTGGTGGCCCTGTCTGAGTACGATCAGGTG
CTGGTGGAGAGCGACAACGAGAATAGAATGGAGGAGTCCAAGGCCCTGTTCAGGACCATCATCACATACC
CTTGGTTCCAGAACTCTAGCGTGATCCTGTTTCTGAATAAGAAGGACCTGCTGGAGGAGAAGATCATGTA
TTCCCACCTGGTGGATTACTTTCCCGAGTATGATGGACCTCAGAGAGACGCACAGGCAGCCAGGGAGTTC
ATCCTGAAGATGTTTGTGGACCTGAATCCAGACTCTGATAAGATCATCTACAGCCACTTCACCTGCGCCA
CCGACACAGAGAACATCAGATTCGTGTTTGCCGCCGTGAAGGATACAATCCTGCAGCTGAACCTGAAGGA
GTATAATCTGGTGTGAGGTACCGAGCTCGGATCCACTAGTCCAGTGTGGTGGAATTCTGCAGATATCCAG
CACAGTGGCGGCCGCTCGAGTCTAGAGGGCCCGTTTAAACCCGCTGATCAGCCTCGACTGTGCCTTCTAG
TTGCCAGCCATCTGTTGTTTGCCCCTCCCCCGTGCCTTCCTTGACCCTGGAAGGTGCCACTCCCACTGTC
CTTTCCTAATAAAATGAGGAAATTGCATCGCATTGTCTGAGTAGGTGTCATTCTATTCTGGGGGGTGGGG
TGGGGCAGGACAGCAAGGGGGAGGATTGGGAAGACAATAGCAGGCATGCTGGGGATGCGGTGGGCTCTAT
GGCTTCTGAGGCGGAAAGAACCAGCTGGGGCTCTAGGGGGTATCCCC
[124 nt withheld, positions 6044-6167]
C
[91 nt withheld, positions 6169-6259]
A
[49 nt withheld, positions 6261-6309]
CCTTTGACGTTGGAGTCCACGTTCTTT
[37 nt withheld, positions 6337-6373]
ACCCTATCTCGGTCTATTCTTTTGATTTATAAGGGATTTTGCCGATTTCGGCCTATTGGTTAAAAAATGA
GCTGATTTAACAAAAATTTAACGCGAATTAATTCTGTGGAATGTGTGTCAGTTAGGGTGTGGAAAGTCCC
CAGGCTCCCCAGCAGGCAGAAGTATGCAAAGCATGCATCTCAATTAGTCAGCAACCAGGTGTGGAAAGTC
CCCAGGCTCCCCAGCAGGCAGAAGTATGCAAAGCATGCATCTCAATTAGTCAGCAACCATAGTCCCGCCC
CTAACTCCGCCCATCCCGCCCCTAACTCCGCCCAGTTCCGCCCATTCTCCGCCCCATGGCTGACTAATTT
TTTTTATTTATGCAGAGGCCGAGGCCGCCTCTGCCTCTGAGCTATTCCAGAAGTAGTGAGGAGGCTTTTT
TGGAGGCCTAGGCTTTTGCAAAAAGCTCCCGGGAGCTTGTATATCCATTTTCGGATCTGATCAAGAGACA
GGATGAGGATCGTTTCGCATGATTGAACAAGATGGATTGCACGCAGGTTCTCCGGCCGCTTGGGTGGAGA
GGCTATTCGGCTATGACTGGGCACAACAGACAATCGGCTGCTCTGATGCCGCCGTGTTCCGGCTGTCAGC
GCAGGGGCGCCCGGTTCTTTTTGTCAAGACCGACCTGTCCGGTGCCCTGAATGAACTGCAGGACGAGGCA
GCGCGGCTATCGTGGCTGGCCACGACGGGCGTTCCTTGCGCAGCTGTGCTCGACGTTGTCACTGAAGCGG
GAAGGGACTGGCTGCTATTGGGCGAAGTGCCGGGGCAGGATCTCCTGTCATCTCACCTTGCTCCTGCCGA
GAAAGTATCCATCATGGCTGATGCAATGCGGCGGCTGCATACGCTTGATCCGGCTACCTGCCCATTCGAC
CACCAAGCGAAACATCGCATCGAGCGAGCACGTACTCGGATGGAAGCCGGTCTTGTCGATCAGGATGATC
TGGACGAAGAGCATCAGGGGCTCGCGCCAGCCGAACTGTTCGCCAGGCTCAAGGCGCGCATGCCCGACGG
CGAGGATCTCGTCGTGACCCATGGCGATGCCTGCTTGCCGAATATCATGGTGGAAAATGGCCGCTTTTCT
GGATTCATCGACTGTGGCCGGCTGGGTGTGGCGGACCGCTATCAGGACATAGCGTTGGCTACCCGTGATA
TTGCTGAAGAGCTTGGCGGCGAATGGGCTGACCGCTTCCTCGTGCTTTACGGTATCGCCGCTCCCGATTC
GCAGCGCATCGCCTTCTATCGCCTTCTTGACGAGTTCTTCTGAGCGGGACTCTGGGGTTCGAAATGACCG
ACCAAGCGACGCCCAACCTGCCATCACGAGATTTCGATTCCACCGCCGCCTTCTATGAAAGGTTGGGCTT
CGGAATCGTTTTCCGGGACGCCGGCTGGATGATCCTCCAGCGCGGGGATCTCATGCTGGAGTTCTTCGCC
CACCCCAACTTGTTTATTGCAGCTTATAATGGTTACAAATAAAGCAATAGCATCACAAATTTCACAAATA
AAGCATTTTTTTCACTGCATTCTAGTTGTGGTTTGTCCAAACTCATCAATGTATCTTATCATGTCTGTAT
ACCGTCGACCTCTAGCTAGAGCTTGGCGTAATCATGGTCATAGCTGTTTCCTGTGTGAAATTGTTATCCG
CTCACAATTCCACACAACATACGAGCCGGAAGCATAAAGTGTAAAGCCTGGGGTGCCTAATGAGTGAGCT
AACTCACATTAATTGCGTTGCGCTCACTGCCCGCTTTCCAGTCGGGAAACCTGTCGTGCCAGCTGCATTA
ATGAATCGGCCAACGCGCGGGGAGAGGCGGTTTGCGTATTGGGCGCTCTTCCGCTTCCTCGCTCACTGAC
TCGCTGCGCTCGGTCGTTCGGCTGCGGCGAGCGGTATCAGCTCACTCAAAGGCGGTAATACGGTTATCCA
CAGAATCAGGGGATAACGCAGGAAAGAACATGTGAGCAAAAGGCCAGCAAAAGGCCAGGAACCGTAAAAA
GGCCGCGTTGCTGGCGTTTTTCCATAGGCTCCGCCCCCCTGACGAGCATCACAAAAATCGACGCTCAAGT
CAGAGGTGGCGAAACCCGACAGGACTATAAAGATACCAGGCGTTTCCCCCTGGAAGCTCCCTCGTGCGCT
CTCCTGTTCCGACCCTGCCGCTTACCGGATACCTGTCCGCCTTTCTCCCTTCGGGAAGCGTGGCGCTTTC
TCATAGCTCACGCTGTAGGTATCTCAGTTCGGTGTAGGTCGTTCGCTCCAAGCTGGGCTGTGTGCACGAA
CCCCCCGTTCAGCCCGACCGCTGCGCCTTATCCGGTAACTATCGTCTTGAGTCCAACCCGGTAAGACACG
ACTTATCGCCACTGGCAGCAGCCACTGGTAACAGGATTAGCAGAGCGAGGTATGTAGGCGGTGCTACAGA
GTTCTTGAAGTGGTGGCCTAACTACGGCTACACTAGAAGAACAGTATTTGGTATCTGCGCTCTGCTGAAG
CCAGTTACCTTCGGAAAAAGAGTTGGTAGCTCTTGATCCGGCAAACAAACCACCGCTGGTAGCGGTGGTT
TTTTTGTTTGCAAGCAGCAGATTACGCGCAGAAAAAAAGGATCTCAAGAAGATCCTTTGATCTTTTCTAC
GGGGTCTGACGCTCAGTGGAACGAAAACTCACGTTAAGGGATTTTGGTCATGAGATTATCAAAAAGGATC
TTCACCTAGATCCTTTTAAATTAAAAATGAAGTTTTAAATCAATCTAAAGTATATATGAGTAAACTTGGT
CTGACAGTTACCAATGCTTAATCAGTGAGGCACCTATCTCAGCGATCTGTCTATTTCGTTCATCCATAGT
TGCCTGACTCCCCGTCGTGTAGATAACTACGATACGGGAGGGCTTACCATCTGGCCCCAGTGCTGCAATG
ATACCGCGAGACCCACGCTCACCGGCTCCAGATTTATCAGCAATAAACCAGCCAGCCGGAAGGGCCGAGC
GCAGAAGTGGTCCTGCAACTTTATCCGCCTCCATCCAGTCTATTAATTGTTGCCGGGAAGCTAGAGTAAG
TAGTTCGCCAGTTAATAGTTTGCGCAACGTTGTTGCCATTGCTACAGGCATCGTGGTGTCACGCTCGTCG
TTTGGTATGGCTTCATTCAGCTCCGGTTCCCAACGATCAAGGCGAGTTACATGATCCCCCATGTTGTGCA
AAAAAGCGGTTAGCTCCTTCGGTCCTCCGATCGTTGTCAGAAGTAAGTTGGCCGCAGTGTTATCACTCAT
GGTTATGGCAGCACTGCATAATTCTCTTACTGTCATGCCATCCGTAAGATGCTTTTCTGTGACTGGTGAG
TACTCAACCAAGTCATTCTGAGAATAGTGTATGCGGCGACCGAGTTGCTCTTGCCCGGCGTCAATACGGG
ATAATACCGCGCCACATAGCAGAACTTTAAAAGTGCTCATCATTGGAAAACGTTCTTCGGGGCGAAAACT
CTCAAGGATCTTACCGCTGTTGAGATCCAGTTCGATGTAACCCACTCGTGCACCCAACTGATCTTCAGCA
TCTTTTACTTTCACCAGCGTTTCTGGGTGAGCAAAAACAGGAAGGCAAAATGCCGCAAAAAAGGGAATAA
GGGCGACACGGAAATGTTGAATACTCATACTCTTCCTTTTTCAATATTATTGAAGCATTTATCAGGGTTA
TTGTCTCATGAGCGGATACATATTTGAATGTATTTAGAAAAATAAACAAATAGGGGTTCCGCGCACATTT
CCCCGAAAAGTGCCACCTGACGTC
